Addgene plasmid #120049: pMaCTag-Z06
Purpose: Template for C-terminal PCR tagging of mammalian genes (Zeocin selection) with sfGFP
Depositing lab: Michael Knop. Depositing organization: Universitaet Heidelberg. Publication: CRISPR-Cas12a-assisted PCR tagging of mammalian genes. Fueller J, Herbst K, Meurer M, Gubicza K, Kurtulmus B, Knopf JD, Kirrmaier D, Buchmuller BC, Pereira G, Lemberg MK, Knop M. J Cell Biol. 2020 Jun 1;219(6). pii: 151766. doi: 10.1083/jcb.201910210. PubMed 32406907.
Backbone
  Vector backbone: pFA6a
  Backbone size w/o insert (bp): 2412
  Vector type: PCR Template
  Selectable markers: Zeocin
Growth in bacteria
  Bacterial resistance: Ampicillin, 100 μg/mL
  Growth temperature: 37°C
  Growth strain: DH5alpha
  Copy number: High Copy
Gene/Insert
  Gene/Insert name: sfGFP
  Species: H. sapiens (human)
  Promoter: None
  Tag / fusion protein: sfGFP (C terminal on backbone)
  Cloning method: Restriction Enzyme; 5′ cloning site BamHI (not destroyed); 3′ cloning site SpeI (not destroyed)
  Sequencing primers: 5′ SP6; 3′ AAACCACAACTAGAATGCAGTG
Terms and licenses: Academic/Nonprofit Terms; Industry Terms: Not Available to Industry
Depositor comments: Template plasmid for C-terminal PCR tagging of mammalian genes. For M1 and M2 tagging oligo design please visit www.pcr-tagging.com Please visit https://www.biorxiv.org/content/early/2018/11/20/473876 for BioRxiv preprint
How to cite: pMaCTag-Z06 was a gift from Michael Knop (Addgene plasmid # 120049 ; http://n2t.net/addgene:120049 ; RRID:Addgene_120049)
