[The description below was written by a language model from this plasmid's Addgene catalogue record and pLannotate feature annotations shown in this document.]
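Description:
pMaCTag-Z06 is a PCR template plasmid built on the pFA6a backbone, intended not for direct transfection but as the source of a tagging cassette for C-terminal tagging of endogenous mammalian genes with superfolder GFP. In E. coli it is maintained as a high-copy plasmid through a ColE1/pUC-type origin and selected with ampicillin via the β-lactamase gene. Short lacI, rop and bom fragments are backbone remnants, and SP6 and T7 phage promoters flank the cassette. The two available sequence records, both 4,579 nt, carry the same features in the same order and differ only in their start coordinate.

The cassette begins with a promoterless sfGFP coding sequence followed by an SV40 polyadenylation signal. After in-frame integration at the 3′ end of a target gene, the fusion is therefore driven by that gene's own promoter. Downstream lies a region bounded by two loxP sites. It contains an SV40 enhancer/early promoter driving the Sh ble gene (Zeocin resistance) with a bGH polyadenylation signal, and then a human U6 RNA polymerase III promoter at the far end of the cassette. The publication title describes the method as CRISPR-Cas12a-assisted. Gene-specific M1 and M2 tagging oligos are used to amplify the cassette. The position of the U6 promoter is consistent with it driving a guide RNA supplied by the reverse oligo, although the record does not state this explicitly. The loxP sites should allow Cre-mediated removal of the marker and U6 promoter, assuming they are in the same orientation as the annotation indicates. The catalogue lists the insert species as human, whereas the feature annotation describes sfGFP as derived from Aequorea victoria.
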