Features (pLannotate 1.2.2; 16 found; start..end, strand, type, name):
     64..774     +  CDS            Superfolder GFP: Superfolder GFP is a basic (constitutively fluorescent) green fluorescent protein published in 2005, derived from Aequorea victoria. It is reported to be a very rapidly-maturing weak dimer.
    784..905     +  polyA_signal   SV40 poly(A) signal: SV40 polyadenylation signal
    912..945     +  protein_bind   loxP: Cre-mediated recombination occurs in the 8-bp core sequence (GCATACAT). Cre recombinase
    952..1268    +  promoter       SV40 promoter: SV40 enhancer and early promoter
   1281..1655    +  CDS            BleoR: antibiotic-binding protein; Sh ble from Streptoalloteichus hindustanus; confers resistance to bleomycin, phleomycin, and Zeocin™
   1665..1889    +  polyA_signal   bGH poly(A) signal: bovine growth hormone polyadenylation signal
   1896..2136    +  promoter       U6 promoter: RNA polymerase III promoter for human U6 snRNA
   2146..2179    +  protein_bind   loxP: Cre-mediated recombination occurs in the 8-bp core sequence (GCATACAT). Cre recombinase
   2217..2235    -  promoter       T7 promoter: promoter for bacteriophage T7 RNA polymerase
   2257..2310    -  CDS            lacI (fragment): lac repressor; lacI; The lac repressor binds to the lac operator to inhibit transcription in E. coli. This inhibition can be relieved by adding lactose or isopropyl-β-D-thiogalactopyranoside (IPTG).
   2493..3081    -  rep_origin     ori: high-copy-number ColE1/pMB1/pBR322/pUC origin of replication
   3252..4112    -  CDS            AmpR: β-lactamase; bla; confers resistance to ampicillin, carbenicillin, and related antibiotics
   4113..4217    -  promoter       AmpR promoter: bla
   4312..4347    +  CDS            rop (fragment): Rop protein, which maintains plasmids at low copy number; rop
   4449..4500    +  misc_feature   bom (fragment): basis of mobility region from pBR322
   4563..2       +  promoter       SP6 promoter (across the origin): promoter for bacteriophage SP6 RNA polymerase
>Addgene plasmid #120049 | pMaCTag-Z06 | depositor full sequence | sequence record 228152 | pMaCTag-Z06 sequence 4579 bps
GAACGCGGCCGCCAGCTGAAGCTTCGTACGTCAGGTGGAGGAGGTAGTGGCGGAGGCGGATCCAGCAAGG
GCGAGGAGCTGTTCACCGGCGTGGTGCCCATCCTGGTGGAGCTGGACGGCGACGTGAACGGCCACAAGTT
CAGCGTGCGCGGCGAGGGCGAGGGCGACGCCACCAACGGCAAGCTGACCCTGAAGTTCATCTGCACCACC
GGCAAGCTGCCCGTGCCCTGGCCCACCCTGGTGACCACCCTGACCTACGGCGTGCAGTGCTTCAGCCGCT
ACCCCGACCACATGAAGCGCCACGACTTCTTCAAGAGCGCCATGCCCGAGGGCTACGTGCAGGAGCGCAC
CATCAGCTTCAAGGACGACGGCACCTACAAGACCCGCGCCGAGGTGAAGTTCGAGGGCGACACCCTGGTG
AACCGCATCGAGCTGAAGGGCATCGACTTCAAGGAGGACGGCAACATCCTGGGCCACAAGCTGGAGTACA
ACTTCAACAGCCACAACGTGTACATCACCGCCGACAAGCAGAAGAACGGCATCAAGGCCAACTTCAAGAT
CCGCCACAACGTGGAGGACGGCAGCGTGCAGCTGGCCGACCACTACCAGCAGAACACCCCCATCGGCGAC
GGCCCCGTGCTGCTGCCCGACAACCACTACCTGAGCACCCAGAGCCGCCTGAGCAAGGACCCCAACGAGA
AGCGCGACCACATGGTGCTGCTGGAGTTCGTGACCGCCGCCGGCATCACCCACGGCATGGACGAGCTGTA
CAAGTGAACTAGTAACTTGTTTATTGCAGCTTATAATGGTTACAAATAAAGCAATAGCATCACAAATTTC
ACAAATAAAGCATTTTTTTCACTGCATTCTAGTTGTGGTTTGTCCAAACTCATCAATGTATCTTAGTCGA
TATAACTTCGTATAGCATACATTATACGAAGTTATGTCGACGGTGTGGAAAGTCCCCAGGCTCCCCAGCA
GGCAGAAGTATGCAAAGCATGCATCTCAATTAGTCAGCAACCAGGTGTGGAAAGTCCCCAGGCTCCCCAG
CAGGCAGAAGTATGCAAAGCATGCATCTCAATTAGTCAGCAACCATAGTCCCGCCCCTAACTCCGCCCAT
CCCGCCCCTAACTCCGCCCAGTTCCGCCCATTCTCCGCCCCATGGCTGACTAATTTTTTTTATTTATGCA
GAGGCCGAGGCCGCCTCGGCCTCTGAGCTATTCCAGAAGTAGTGAGGAGGCTTTTTTGGAGGCCTAGGCT
TTTGCAAAGAATTCGCCACCATGGCCAAGTTGACCAGTGCCGTTCCGGTGCTCACCGCGCGCGACGTCGC
CGGAGCGGTCGAGTTCTGGACCGACCGGCTCGGGTTCTCCCGGGACTTCGTGGAGGACGACTTCGCCGGT
GTGGTCCGGGACGACGTGACCCTGTTCATCAGCGCGGTCCAGGACCAGGTGGTGCCGGACAACACCCTGG
CCTGGGTGTGGGTGCGCGGCCTGGACGAGCTGTACGCCGAGTGGTCGGAGGTCGTGTCCACGAACTTCCG
GGACGCCTCCGGGCCGGCCATGACCGAGATCGGCGAGCAGCCGTGGGGGCGGGAGTTCGCCCTGCGCGAC
CCGGCCGGCAACTGCGTGCACTTCGTGGCCGAGGAGCAGGACTGACTGCAGCGACTGTGCCTTCTAGTTG
CCAGCCATCTGTTGTTTGCCCCTCCCCCGTGCCTTCCTTGACCCTGGAAGGTGCCACTCCCACTGTCCTT
TCCTAATAAAATGAGGAAATTGCATCGCATTGTCTGAGTAGGTGTCATTCTATTCTGGGGGGTGGGGTGG
GGCAGGACAGCAAGGGGGAGGATTGGGAAGACAATAGCAGGCATGCTGGGGATGCGGTGGGCTCTATGGC
TCGAGGAGGGCCTATTTCCCATGATTCCTTCATATTTGCATATACGATACAAGGCTGTTAGAGAGATAAT
TGGAATTAATTTGACTGTAAACACAAAGATATTAGTACAAAATACGTGACGTAGAAAGTAATAATTTCTT
GGGTAGTTTGCAGTTTTAAAATTATGTTTTAAAATGGACTATCATATGCTTACCGTAACTTGAAAGTATT
TCGATTTCTTGGCTTTATATATCTTGTGGAAAGGACGAAACACCGATAACTTCGTATAGCATACATTATA
CGAAGTTATGGTACCGATGCAGCTAGCCCGCGGATCTGCCGGTCTCCCTATAGTGAGTCGTATTAATTTC
GATAAGCCAGGTTAACCTGCATTAATGAATCGGCCAACGCGCGGGGAGAGGCGGTTTGCGTATTGGGCGC
TCTTCCGCTTCCTCGCTCACTGACTCGCTGCGCTCGGTCGTTCGGCTGCGGCGAGCGGTATCAGCTCACT
CAAAGGCGGTAATACGGTTATCCACAGAATCAGGGGATAACGCAGGAAAGAACATGTGAGCAAAAGGCCA
GCAAAAGGCCAGGAACCGTAAAAAGGCCGCGTTGCTGGCGTTTTTCCATAGGCTCCGCCCCCCTGACGAG
CATCACAAAAATCGACGCTCAAGTCAGAGGTGGCGAAACCCGACAGGACTATAAAGATACCAGGCGTTTC
CCCCTGGAAGCTCCCTCGTGCGCTCTCCTGTTCCGACCCTGCCGCTTACCGGATACCTGTCCGCCTTTCT
CCCTTCGGGAAGCGTGGCGCTTTCTCAATGCTCACGCTGTAGGTATCTCAGTTCGGTGTAGGTCGTTCGC
TCCAAGCTGGGCTGTGTGCACGAACCCCCCGTTCAGCCCGACCGCTGCGCCTTATCCGGTAACTATCGTC
TTGAGTCCAACCCGGTAAGACACGACTTATCGCCACTGGCAGCAGCCACTGGTAACAGGATTAGCAGAGC
GAGGTATGTAGGCGGTGCTACAGAGTTCTTGAAGTGGTGGCCTAACTACGGCTACACTAGAAGGACAGTA
TTTGGTATCTGCGCTCTGCTGAAGCCAGTTACCTTCGGAAAAAGAGTTGGTAGCTCTTGATCCGGCAAAC
AAACCACCGCTGGTAGCGGTGGTTTTTTTGTTTGCAAGCAGCAGATTACGCGCAGAAAAAAAGGATCTCA
AGAAGATCCTTTGATCTTTTCTACGGGGTCTGACGCTCAGTGGAACGAAAACTCACGTTAAGGGATTTTG
GTCATGAGATTATCAAAAAGGATCTTCACCTAGATCCTTTTAAATTAAAAATGAAGTTTTAAATCAATCT
AAAGTATATATGAGTAAACTTGGTCTGACAGTTACCAATGCTTAATCAGTGAGGCACCTATCTCAGCGAT
CTGTCTATTTCGTTCATCCATAGTTGCCTGACTCCCCGTCGTGTAGATAACTACGATACGGGAGGGCTTA
CCATCTGGCCCCAGTGCTGCAATGATACCGCGAGACCCACGCTCACCGGCTCCAGATTTATCAGCAATAA
ACCAGCCAGCCGGAAGGGCCGAGCGCAGAAGTGGTCCTGCAACTTTATCCGCCTCCATCCAGTCTATTAA
TTGTTGCCGGGAAGCTAGAGTAAGTAGTTCGCCAGTTAATAGTTTGCGCAACGTTGTTGCCATTGCTACA
GGCATCGTGGTGTCACGCTCGTCGTTTGGTATGGCTTCATTCAGCTCCGGTTCCCAACGATCAAGGCGAG
TTACATGATCCCCCATGTTGTGCAAAAAAGCGGTTAGCTCCTTCGGTCCTCCGATCGTTGTCAGAAGTAA
GTTGGCCGCAGTGTTATCACTCATGGTTATGGCAGCACTGCATAATTCTCTTACTGTCATGCCATCCGTA
AGATGCTTTTCTGTGACTGGTGAGTACTCAACCAAGTCATTCTGAGAATAGTGTATGCGGCGACCGAGTT
GCTCTTGCCCGGCGTCAATACGGGATAATACCGCGCCACATAGCAGAACTTTAAAAGTGCTCATCATTGG
AAAACGTTCTTCGGGGCGAAAACTCTCAAGGATCTTACCGCTGTTGAGATCCAGTTCGATGTAACCCACT
CGTGCACCCAACTGATCTTCAGCATCTTTTACTTTCACCAGCGTTTCTGGGTGAGCAAAAACAGGAAGGC
AAAATGCCGCAAAAAAGGGAATAAGGGCGACACGGAAATGTTGAATACTCATACTCTTCCTTTTTCAATA
TTATTGAAGCATTTATCAGGGTTATTGTCTCATGAGCGGATACATATTTGAATGTATTTAGAAAAATAAA
CAAATAGGGGTTCCGCGCACATTTCCCCGAAAAGTGCCACCTGACGTCTAAGAAACCATTATTATCATGA
CATTAACCTATAAAAATAGGCGTATCACGAGGCCCTTTCGTCTCGCGCGTTTCGGTGATGACGGTGAAAA
CCTCTGACACATGCAGCTCCCGGAGACGGTCACAGCTTGTCTGTAAGCGGATGCCGGGAGCAGACAAGCC
CGTCAGGGCGCGTCAGCGGGTGTTGGCGGGTGTCGGGGCTGGCTTAACTATGCGGCATCAGAGCAGATTG
TACTGAGAGTGCACCATATGGACATATTGTCGTTAGAACGCGGCTACAATTAATACATAACCTTATGTAT
CATACACATACGATTTAGGTGACACTATA
