Features (pLannotate 1.2.2; 16 found; start..end, strand, type, name):
      1..19      +  promoter       SP6 promoter: promoter for bacteriophage SP6 RNA polymerase
     81..791     +  CDS            Superfolder GFP: Superfolder GFP is a basic (constitutively fluorescent) green fluorescent protein published in 2005, derived from Aequorea victoria. It is reported to be a very rapidly-maturing weak dimer.
    801..922     +  polyA_signal   SV40 poly(A) signal: SV40 polyadenylation signal
    929..962     +  protein_bind   loxP: Cre-mediated recombination occurs in the 8-bp core sequence (GCATACAT). Cre recombinase
    969..1285    +  promoter       SV40 promoter: SV40 enhancer and early promoter
   1298..1672    +  CDS            BleoR: antibiotic-binding protein; Sh ble from Streptoalloteichus hindustanus; confers resistance to bleomycin, phleomycin, and Zeocin™
   1682..1906    +  polyA_signal   bGH poly(A) signal: bovine growth hormone polyadenylation signal
   1913..2153    +  promoter       U6 promoter: RNA polymerase III promoter for human U6 snRNA
   2163..2196    +  protein_bind   loxP: Cre-mediated recombination occurs in the 8-bp core sequence (GCATACAT). Cre recombinase
   2234..2252    -  promoter       T7 promoter: promoter for bacteriophage T7 RNA polymerase
   2274..2327    -  CDS            lacI (fragment): lac repressor; lacI; The lac repressor binds to the lac operator to inhibit transcription in E. coli. This inhibition can be relieved by adding lactose or isopropyl-β-D-thiogalactopyranoside (IPTG).
   2510..3098    -  rep_origin     ori: high-copy-number ColE1/pMB1/pBR322/pUC origin of replication
   3269..4129    -  CDS            AmpR: β-lactamase; bla; confers resistance to ampicillin, carbenicillin, and related antibiotics
   4130..4234    -  promoter       AmpR promoter: bla
   4329..4364    +  CDS            rop (fragment): Rop protein, which maintains plasmids at low copy number; rop
   4466..4517    +  misc_feature   bom (fragment): basis of mobility region from pBR322
>Addgene plasmid #120049 | pMaCTag-Z06 | addgene full sequence | sequence record 232704 | Addgene NGS Result
ATTTAGGTGACACTATAGAACGCGGCCGCCAGCTGAAGCTTCGTACGTCAGGTGGAGGAGGTAGTGGCGG
AGGCGGATCCAGCAAGGGCGAGGAGCTGTTCACCGGCGTGGTGCCCATCCTGGTGGAGCTGGACGGCGAC
GTGAACGGCCACAAGTTCAGCGTGCGCGGCGAGGGCGAGGGCGACGCCACCAACGGCAAGCTGACCCTGA
AGTTCATCTGCACCACCGGCAAGCTGCCCGTGCCCTGGCCCACCCTGGTGACCACCCTGACCTACGGCGT
GCAGTGCTTCAGCCGCTACCCCGACCACATGAAGCGCCACGACTTCTTCAAGAGCGCCATGCCCGAGGGC
TACGTGCAGGAGCGCACCATCAGCTTCAAGGACGACGGCACCTACAAGACCCGCGCCGAGGTGAAGTTCG
AGGGCGACACCCTGGTGAACCGCATCGAGCTGAAGGGCATCGACTTCAAGGAGGACGGCAACATCCTGGG
CCACAAGCTGGAGTACAACTTCAACAGCCACAACGTGTACATCACCGCCGACAAGCAGAAGAACGGCATC
AAGGCCAACTTCAAGATCCGCCACAACGTGGAGGACGGCAGCGTGCAGCTGGCCGACCACTACCAGCAGA
ACACCCCCATCGGCGACGGCCCCGTGCTGCTGCCCGACAACCACTACCTGAGCACCCAGAGCCGCCTGAG
CAAGGACCCCAACGAGAAGCGCGACCACATGGTGCTGCTGGAGTTCGTGACCGCCGCCGGCATCACCCAC
GGCATGGACGAGCTGTACAAGTGAACTAGTAACTTGTTTATTGCAGCTTATAATGGTTACAAATAAAGCA
ATAGCATCACAAATTTCACAAATAAAGCATTTTTTTCACTGCATTCTAGTTGTGGTTTGTCCAAACTCAT
CAATGTATCTTAGTCGATATAACTTCGTATAGCATACATTATACGAAGTTATGTCGACGGTGTGGAAAGT
CCCCAGGCTCCCCAGCAGGCAGAAGTATGCAAAGCATGCATCTCAATTAGTCAGCAACCAGGTGTGGAAA
GTCCCCAGGCTCCCCAGCAGGCAGAAGTATGCAAAGCATGCATCTCAATTAGTCAGCAACCATAGTCCCG
CCCCTAACTCCGCCCATCCCGCCCCTAACTCCGCCCAGTTCCGCCCATTCTCCGCCCCATGGCTGACTAA
TTTTTTTTATTTATGCAGAGGCCGAGGCCGCCTCGGCCTCTGAGCTATTCCAGAAGTAGTGAGGAGGCTT
TTTTGGAGGCCTAGGCTTTTGCAAAGAATTCGCCACCATGGCCAAGTTGACCAGTGCCGTTCCGGTGCTC
ACCGCGCGCGACGTCGCCGGAGCGGTCGAGTTCTGGACCGACCGGCTCGGGTTCTCCCGGGACTTCGTGG
AGGACGACTTCGCCGGTGTGGTCCGGGACGACGTGACCCTGTTCATCAGCGCGGTCCAGGACCAGGTGGT
GCCGGACAACACCCTGGCCTGGGTGTGGGTGCGCGGCCTGGACGAGCTGTACGCCGAGTGGTCGGAGGTC
GTGTCCACGAACTTCCGGGACGCCTCCGGGCCGGCCATGACCGAGATCGGCGAGCAGCCGTGGGGGCGGG
AGTTCGCCCTGCGCGACCCGGCCGGCAACTGCGTGCACTTCGTGGCCGAGGAGCAGGACTGACTGCAGCG
ACTGTGCCTTCTAGTTGCCAGCCATCTGTTGTTTGCCCCTCCCCCGTGCCTTCCTTGACCCTGGAAGGTG
CCACTCCCACTGTCCTTTCCTAATAAAATGAGGAAATTGCATCGCATTGTCTGAGTAGGTGTCATTCTAT
TCTGGGGGGTGGGGTGGGGCAGGACAGCAAGGGGGAGGATTGGGAAGACAATAGCAGGCATGCTGGGGAT
GCGGTGGGCTCTATGGCTCGAGGAGGGCCTATTTCCCATGATTCCTTCATATTTGCATATACGATACAAG
GCTGTTAGAGAGATAATTGGAATTAATTTGACTGTAAACACAAAGATATTAGTACAAAATACGTGACGTA
GAAAGTAATAATTTCTTGGGTAGTTTGCAGTTTTAAAATTATGTTTTAAAATGGACTATCATATGCTTAC
CGTAACTTGAAAGTATTTCGATTTCTTGGCTTTATATATCTTGTGGAAAGGACGAAACACCGATAACTTC
GTATAGCATACATTATACGAAGTTATGGTACCGATGCAGCTAGCCCGCGGATCTGCCGGTCTCCCTATAG
TGAGTCGTATTAATTTCGATAAGCCAGGTTAACCTGCATTAATGAATCGGCCAACGCGCGGGGAGAGGCG
GTTTGCGTATTGGGCGCTCTTCCGCTTCCTCGCTCACTGACTCGCTGCGCTCGGTCGTTCGGCTGCGGCG
AGCGGTATCAGCTCACTCAAAGGCGGTAATACGGTTATCCACAGAATCAGGGGATAACGCAGGAAAGAAC
ATGTGAGCAAAAGGCCAGCAAAAGGCCAGGAACCGTAAAAAGGCCGCGTTGCTGGCGTTTTTCCATAGGC
TCCGCCCCCCTGACGAGCATCACAAAAATCGACGCTCAAGTCAGAGGTGGCGAAACCCGACAGGACTATA
AAGATACCAGGCGTTTCCCCCTGGAAGCTCCCTCGTGCGCTCTCCTGTTCCGACCCTGCCGCTTACCGGA
TACCTGTCCGCCTTTCTCCCTTCGGGAAGCGTGGCGCTTTCTCATAGCTCACGCTGTAGGTATCTCAGTT
CGGTGTAGGTCGTTCGCTCCAAGCTGGGCTGTGTGCACGAACCCCCCGTTCAGCCCGACCGCTGCGCCTT
ATCCGGTAACTATCGTCTTGAGTCCAACCCGGTAAGACACGACTTATCGCCACTGGCAGCAGCCACTGGT
AACAGGATTAGCAGAGCGAGGTATGTAGGCGGTGCTACAGAGTTCTTGAAGTGGTGGCCTAACTACGGCT
ACACTAGAAGAACAGTATTTGGTATCTGCGCTCTGCTGAAGCCAGTTACCTTCGGAAAAAGAGTTGGTAG
CTCTTGATCCGGCAAACAAACCACCGCTGGTAGCGGTGGTTTTTTTGTTTGCAAGCAGCAGATTACGCGC
AGAAAAAAAGGATCTCAAGAAGATCCTTTGATCTTTTCTACGGGGTCTGACGCTCAGTGGAACGAAAACT
CACGTTAAGGGATTTTGGTCATGAGATTATCAAAAAGGATCTTCACCTAGATCCTTTTAAATTAAAAATG
AAGTTTTAAATCAATCTAAAGTATATATGAGTAAACTTGGTCTGACAGTTACCAATGCTTAATCAGTGAG
GCACCTATCTCAGCGATCTGTCTATTTCGTTCATCCATAGTTGCCTGACTCCCCGTCGTGTAGATAACTA
CGATACGGGAGGGCTTACCATCTGGCCCCAGTGCTGCAATGATACCGCGAGACCCACGCTCACCGGCTCC
AGATTTATCAGCAATAAACCAGCCAGCCGGAAGGGCCGAGCGCAGAAGTGGTCCTGCAACTTTATCCGCC
TCCATCCAGTCTATTAATTGTTGCCGGGAAGCTAGAGTAAGTAGTTCGCCAGTTAATAGTTTGCGCAACG
TTGTTGCCATTGCTACAGGCATCGTGGTGTCACGCTCGTCGTTTGGTATGGCTTCATTCAGCTCCGGTTC
CCAACGATCAAGGCGAGTTACATGATCCCCCATGTTGTGCAAAAAAGCGGTTAGCTCCTTCGGTCCTCCG
ATCGTTGTCAGAAGTAAGTTGGCCGCAGTGTTATCACTCATGGTTATGGCAGCACTGCATAATTCTCTTA
CTGTCATGCCATCCGTAAGATGCTTTTCTGTGACTGGTGAGTACTCAACCAAGTCATTCTGAGAATAGTG
TATGCGGCGACCGAGTTGCTCTTGCCCGGCGTCAATACGGGATAATACCGCGCCACATAGCAGAACTTTA
AAAGTGCTCATCATTGGAAAACGTTCTTCGGGGCGAAAACTCTCAAGGATCTTACCGCTGTTGAGATCCA
GTTCGATGTAACCCACTCGTGCACCCAACTGATCTTCAGCATCTTTTACTTTCACCAGCGTTTCTGGGTG
AGCAAAAACAGGAAGGCAAAATGCCGCAAAAAAGGGAATAAGGGCGACACGGAAATGTTGAATACTCATA
CTCTTCCTTTTTCAATATTATTGAAGCATTTATCAGGGTTATTGTCTCATGAGCGGATACATATTTGAAT
GTATTTAGAAAAATAAACAAATAGGGGTTCCGCGCACATTTCCCCGAAAAGTGCCACCTGACGTCTAAGA
AACCATTATTATCATGACATTAACCTATAAAAATAGGCGTATCACGAGGCCCTTTCGTCTCGCGCGTTTC
GGTGATGACGGTGAAAACCTCTGACACATGCAGCTCCCGGAGACGGTCACAGCTTGTCTGTAAGCGGATG
CCGGGAGCAGACAAGCCCGTCAGGGCGCGTCAGCGGGTGTTGGCGGGTGTCGGGGCTGGCTTAACTATGC
GGCATCAGAGCAGATTGTACTGAGAGTGCACCATATGGACATATTGTCGTTAGAACGCGGCTACAATTAA
TACATAACCTTATGTATCATACACATACG
